>Addgene plasmid #140057 | Golgi-targeted optodPLD | depositor full sequence | sequence record 271184 | Golgi-targeted optodPLD sequence 9587 bps
GAGAGGCGGTTTGCGTATTGGGCGCTCTTCCGCTTCCTCGCTCACTGACTCGCTGCGCTCGGTCGTTCGG
CTGCGGCGAGCGGTATCAGCTCACTCAAAGGCGGTAATACGGTTATCCACAGAATCAGGGGATAACGCAG
GAAAGAACATGTGAGCAAAAGGCCAGCAAAAGGCCAGGAACCGTAAAAAGGCCGCGTTGCTGGCGTTTTT
CCATAGGCTCCGCCCCCCTGACGAGCATCACAAAAATCGACGCTCAAGTCAGAGGTGGCGAAACCCGACA
GGACTATAAAGATACCAGGCGTTTCCCCCTGGAAGCTCCCTCGTGCGCTCTCCTGTTCCGACCCTGCCGC
TTACCGGATACCTGTCCGCCTTTCTCCCTTCGGGAAGCGTGGCGCTTTCTCATAGCTCACGCTGTAGGTA
TCTCAGTTCGGTGTAGGTCGTTCGCTCCAAGCTGGGCTGTGTGCACGAACCCCCCGTTCAGCCCGACCGC
TGCGCCTTATCCGGTAACTATCGTCTTGAGTCCAACCCGGTAAGACACGACTTATCGCCACTGGCAGCAG
CCACTGGTAACAGGATTAGCAGAGCGAGGTATGTAGGCGGTGCTACAGAGTTCTTGAAGTGGTGGCCTAA
CTACGGCTACACTAGAAGAACAGTATTTGGTATCTGCGCTCTGCTGAAGCCAGTTACCTTCGGAAAAAGA
GTTGGTAGCTCTTGATCCGGCAAACAAACCACCGCTGGTAGCGGTGGTTTTTTTGTTTGCAAGCAGCAGA
TTACGCGCAGAAAAAAAGGATCTCAAGAAGATCCTTTGATCTTTTCTACGGGGTCTGACGCTCAGTGGAA
CGAAAACTCACGTTAAGGGATTTTGGTCATGAGATTATCAAAAAGGATCTTCACCTAGATCCTTTTAAAT
TAAAAATGAAGTTTTAAATCAATCTAAAGTATATATGAGTAAACTTGGTCTGACAGTTACCAATGCTTAA
TCAGTGAGGCACCTATCTCAGCGATCTGTCTATTTCGTTCATCCATAGTTGCCTGACTCCCCGTCGTGTA
GATAACTACGATACGGGAGGGCTTACCATCTGGCCCCAGTGCTGCAATGATACCGCGAGACCCACGCTCA
CCGGCTCCAGATTTATCAGCAATAAACCAGCCAGCCGGAAGGGCCGAGCGCAGAAGTGGTCCTGCAACTT
TATCCGCCTCCATCCAGTCTATTAATTGTTGCCGGGAAGCTAGAGTAAGTAGTTCGCCAGTTAATAGTTT
GCGCAACGTTGTTGCCATTGCTACAGGCATCGTGGTGTCACGCTCGTCGTTTGGTATGGCTTCATTCAGC
TCCGGTTCCCAACGATCAAGGCGAGTTACATGATCCCCCATGTTGTGCAAAAAAGCGGTTAGCTCCTTCG
GTCCTCCGATCGTTGTCAGAAGTAAGTTGGCCGCAGTGTTATCACTCATGGTTATGGCAGCACTGCATAA
TTCTCTTACTGTCATGCCATCCGTAAGATGCTTTTCTGTGACTGGTGAGTACTCAACCAAGTCATTCTGA
GAATAGTGTATGCGGCGACCGAGTTGCTCTTGCCCGGCGTCAATACGGGATAATACCGCGCCACATAGCA
GAACTTTAAAAGTGCTCATCATTGGAAAACGTTCTTCGGGGCGAAAACTCTCAAGGATCTTACCGCTGTT
GAGATCCAGTTCGATGTAACCCACTCGTGCACCCAACTGATCTTCAGCATCTTTTACTTTCACCAGCGTT
TCTGGGTGAGCAAAAACAGGAAGGCAAAATGCCGCAAAAAAGGGAATAAGGGCGACACGGAAATGTTGAA
TACTCATACTCTTCCTTTTTCAATATTATTGAAGCATTTATCAGGGTTATTGTCTCATGAGCGGATACAT
ATTTGAATGTATTTAGAAAAATAAACAAATAGGGGTTCCGCGCACATTTCCCCGAAAAGTGCCACCTGAC
GTCGACGGATCGGGAGATCTCCCGATCCCCTATGGTGCACTCTCAGTACAATCTGCTCTGATGCCGCATA
GTTAAGCCAGTATCTGCTCCCTGCTTGTGTGTTGGAGGTCGCTGAGTAGTGCGCGAGCAAAATTTAAGCT
ACAACAAGGCAAGGCTTGACCGACAATTGCATGAAGAATCTGCTTAGGGTTAGGCGTTTTGCGCTGCTTC
GCGATGTACGGGCCAGATATACGCGTTGACATTGATTATTGACTAGTTATTAATAGTAATCAATTACGGG
GTCATTAGTTCATAGCCCATATATGGAGTTCCGCGTTACATAACTTACGGTAAATGGCCCGCCTGGCTGA
CCGCCCAACGACCCCCGCCCATTGACGTCAATAATGACGTATGTTCCCATAGTAACGCCAATAGGGACTT
TCCATTGACGTCAATGGGTGGAGTATTTACGGTAAACTGCCCACTTGGCAGTACATCAAGTGTATCATAT
GCCAAGTACGCCCCCTATTGACGTCAATGACGGTAAATGGCCCGCCTGGCATTATGCCCAGTACATGACC
TTATGGGACTTTCCTACTTGGCAGTACATCTACGTATTAGTCATCGCTATTACCATGGTGATGCGGTTTT
GGCAGTACATCAATGGGCGTGGATAGCGGTTTGACTCACGGGGATTTCCAAGTCTCCACCCCATTGACGT
CAATGGGAGTTTGTTTTGGCACCAAAATCAACGGGACTTTCCAAAATGTCGTAACAACTCCGCCCCATTG
ACGCAAATGGGCGGTAGGCGTGTACGGTGGGAGGTCTATATAAGCAGAGCTCTCCCTATCAGTGATAGAG
AGTCGACGAGCTCGTTTAGTGAACCGTCAGATCGCCTGGAGACGCCATCCACGCTGTTTTGACCTCCATA
GAAGACACCGGGACCGATCCAGCCTCCGGACTCTAGCGTTTAAACTTAAGCTTGGTACGCCACCATGAAG
ATGGACAAAAAGACTATAGTTTGGTTTAGAAGAGACCTAAGGATTGAGGATAATCCTGCATTAGCAGCAG
CTGCTCACGAAGGATCTGTTTTTCCTGTCTTCATTTGGTGTCCTGAAGAAGAAGGACAGTTTTATCCTGG
AAGAGCTTCAAGATGGTGGATGAAACAATCACTTGCTCACTTATCTCAATCCTTGAAGGCTCTTGGATCT
GACCTCACTTTAATCAAAACCCACAACACGATTTCAGCGATCTTGGATTGTATCCGCGTTACCGGTGCTA
CAAAAGTCGTCTTTAACCACCTCTATGATCCTGTTTCGTTAGTTCGGGACCATACCGTAAAGGAGAAGCT
GGTGGAACGTGGGATCTCTGTGCAAAGCTACAATGGAGATCTATTGTATGAACCGTGGGAGATATACTGC
GAAAAGGGCAAACCTTTTACGAGTTTCAATTCTTACTGGAGGAAATGCTTAGATATGTCGATTGAATCCG
TTATGCTTCCTCCTCCTTGGCGGTTGATGCCAATAACTGCAGCGGCTGAAGCGATTTGGGCGTGTTCGAT
TGAAGAACTAGGGCTGGAGAATGAGGCCGAGAAACCGAGCAATGCGTTGTTAACTAGAGCTTGGTCTCCA
GGATGGAGCAATGCTGATAAGTTACTAAATGAGTTCATCGAGAAGCAGTTGATAGATTATGCAAAGAACA
GCAAGAAAGTTGTTGGGAATTCTACTTCACTACTTTCTCCGTATCTCCATTTCGGGGAAATAAGCGTCAG
ACACGTTTTCCAGTGTGCCCGGATGAAACAAATTATATGGGCAAGAGATAAGAACAGTGAAGGAGAAGAA
AGTGCAGATCTTTTTCTTAGGGGAATCGGTTTAAGAGAGTATTCTCGGTATATATGTTTCAACTTCCCGT
TTACTCACGAGCAATCGTTGTTGAGTCATCTTCGGTTTTTCCCTTGGGATGCTGATGTTGATAAGTTCAA
GGCCTGGAGACAAGGCAGGACCGGTTATCCGTTGGTGGATGCCGGAATGAGAGAGCTTTGGGCTACCGGA
TGGATGCATAACAGAATAAGAGTGATTGTTTCAAGCTTTGCTGTGAAGTTTCTTCTCCTTCCATGGAAAT
GGGGAATGAAGTATTTCTGGGATACACTTTTGGATGCTGATTTGGAATGTGACATCCTTGGCTGGCAGTA
TATCTCTGGGAGTATCCCCGATGGCCACGAGCTTGATCGCTTGGACAATCCCGCGTTACAAGGCGCCAAA
TATGACCCAGAAGGTGAGTACATAAGGCAATGGCTTCCCGAGCTTGCGAGATTGCCAACTGAATGGATCC
ATCATCCATGGGACGCTCCTTTAACCGTACTCAAAGCTTCTGGTGTGGAACTCGGAACAAACTATGCGAA
ACCCATTGTAGACATCGACACAGCTCGTGAGCTACTAGCTAAAGCTATTTCAAGAACCCGTGAAGCACAG
ATCATGATCGGAGCAGCAGGTGGAGGCGGTTCAGGCGGAGGTGGCAGCGGCGTGAGCAAGGGCGAGGAGG
ATAACATGGCCATCATCAAGGAGTTCATGCGCTTCAAGGTGCACATGGAGGGCTCCGTGAACGGCCACGA
GTTCGAGATCGAGGGCGAGGGCGAGGGCCGCCCCTACGAGGGCACCCAGACCGCCAAGCTGAAGGTGACC
AAGGGTGGCCCCCTGCCCTTCGCCTGGGACATCCTGTCCCCTCAGTTCATGTACGGCTCCAAGGCCTACG
TGAAGCACCCCGCCGACATCCCCGACTACTTGAAGCTGTCCTTCCCCGAGGGCTTCAAGTGGGAGCGCGT
GATGAACTTCGAGGACGGCGGCGTGGTGACCGTGACCCAGGACTCCTCCCTGCAGGACGGCGAGTTCATC
TACAAGGTGAAGCTGCGCGGCACCAACTTCCCCTCCGACGGCCCCGTAATGCAGAAGAAGACCATGGGCT
GGGAGGCCTCCTCCGAGCGGATGTACCCCGAGGACGGCGCCCTGAAGGGCGAGATCAAGCAGAGGCTGAA
GCTGAAGGACGGCGGCCACTACGACGCTGAGGTCAAGACCACCTACAAGGCCAAGAAGCCCGTGCAGCTG
CCCGGCGCCTACAACGTCAACATCAAGTTGGACATCACCTCCCACAACGAGGACTACACCATCGTGGAAC
AGTACGAACGCGCCGAGGGCCGCCACTCCACCGGCGGCATGGACGAGCTGTACAAGAGATCTCGAAGCGC
GGCCGCGGGAGCAGGAGGAGCAGCTCGAGGCGCAGCAGCGGGAGCAGGAGGAGCAGGTCGATCGGGCGGA
TCTGCAGATTCAGCTACACCACATTTGGACGCCGTTGAGCAAACATTGAGGCAAGTGTCCCCAGGCCTGG
AGGGCGATGTATGGGAAAGAACTAGTGGAAATAAATTGGACGGAAGTGCCGCTGATCCCAGTGATTGGTT
GTTGCAAACCCCAGGATGTTGGGGCGATGATAAATGCGCTGACAGAGTTGGGACAAAAAGGTTGCTGGCT
AAGATGACTGAAAATATAGGGAATGCCACCAGAACCGTAGATATTAGTACACTTGCACCTTTCCCAAACG
GCGCATTCCAAGACGCTATTGTCGCTGGTTTGAAGGAGTCCGCAGCTAAAGGCAATAAGTTGAAAGTTAG
GATACTGGTTGGGGCTGCACCCGTCTACCACATGAATGTAATACCTTCCAAGTATAGGGACGAATTGACT
GCAAAACTTGGCAAAGCCGCAGAAAACATAACTTTGAACGTGGCTAGTATGACTACATCAAAAACAGCTT
TCTCCTGGAACGCTAGCAAAATCTTGGTTGTAGACGGGCAAAGTGCCCTTACTGGTGGAATAAATAGCTG
GAAGGATGATTACTTGGATACTACTCATCCAGTGTCTGATGTTGATCTTGCACTGACCGGACCAGCTGCA
GGCTCTGCCGGTAGATACCTTGACACTTTGTGGACATGGACCTGCCAAAACAAGAGTAACATCGCTTCCG
TCTGGTTTGCAGCTTCCGGCAACGCAGGGTGCATGCCCACTATGCATAAAGATACAAACCCCAAGGCATC
ACCTGCCACCGGGAATGTCCCAGTAATAGCCGTTGGAGGGTTGGGCGTTGGCATCAAAGATGTGGACCCC
AAGTCCACTTTCAGGCCCGATCTGCCAACAGCTAGCGATACTAAGTGTGTGGTAGGACTTCACGACAATA
CTAACGCCGATAGAGACTATGATACAGTCAACCCAGAAGAGAGTGCCTTGAGAGCTCTTGTTGCTTCAGC
AAAAGGTCACATTGAAATATCTCAGCAGGATTTGAACGCTACATGTCCACCCTTGCCTAGGTATGACATT
AGATTGTACGATGCCTTGGCTGCTAAAATGGCTGCTGGGGTTAAGGTGAGAATTGTGGTTAGCGACCCAG
CCAACAGGGGCGCAGTGGGCAGTGGGGGTTACAGCCAAATAAAATCACTTAGTGAAATATCAGACACTTT
GAGAAACAGGCTTGCAAATATCACAGGCGGTCAACAAGCTGCCAAAACTGCAATGTGTAGCAATTTGCAG
CTTGCAACCTTTAGATCCTCCCCCAACGGCAAATGGGCAGACGGGCATCCTTATGCCCAACACCATAAGT
TGGTTTCCGTCGACTCATCCACATTTTATATCGGTTCAAAAAATTTGTACCCATCCTGGCTGCAAGATTT
TGGCTACATAGTGGAATCCCCAGAGGCTGCCAAGCAACTGGATGCCAAATTGCTTGACCCTCAGTGGAAG
TACTCACAGGAGACTGCAACAGTGGATTACGCAAGAGGAATCTGCAACGCTGGAAGCGGCGCTACAAACT
TTAGTCTGCTCAAGCAGGCTGGCGATGTCGAGGAAAACCCAGGTCCCGGTACCATGAATGGAGCTATAGG
AGGTGACCTTTTGCTCAATTTTCCTGACATGTCGGTCCTAGAGCGCCAAAGGGCTCACCTCAAGTACCTC
AATCCCACCTTTGATTCTCCTCTCGCCGGCTTCTTTGCCGATTCTTCAATGATTACCGGCGGCGAGATGG
ACAGCTATCTTTCGACTGCCGGTTTGAATCTTCCGATGATGTACGGTGAGACGACGGTGGAAGGTGATTC
AAGACTCTCAATTTCGCCGGAAACGACGCTTGGGACTGGAAATTTCAAGGCAGCGAAGTTTGATACAGAG
ACTAAGGATTGTAATGAGGCGGCGAAGAAGATGACGATGAACAGAGATGACCTAGTAGAAGAAGGAGAAG
AAGAGAAGTCGAAAATAACAGAGCAAAACAATGGGAGCACAAAAAGCATCAAGAAGATGAAACACAAAGC
CAAGAAAGAAGAGAACAATTTCTCTAATGATTCATCTAAAGTGACGAAGGAATTGGAGAAAACGGATTAT
ATTCATGTGACCGGTATACATACTAATCTGAAAAAGAAGTTCAGCCTCTTCATCCTGGTCTTCCTGCTCT
TCGCTGTGATCTGCGTTTGGAAGAAGGGCTCTGATTACGAGGCCCTTACACTGTAAGGGCCCGTTTAAAC
CCGCTGATCAGCCTCGACTGTGCCTTCTAGTTGCCAGCCATCTGTTGTTTGCCCCTCCCCCGTGCCTTCC
TTGACCCTGGAAGGTGCCACTCCCACTGTCCTTTCCTAATAAAATGAGGAAATTGCATCGCATTGTCTGA
GTAGGTGTCATTCTATTCTGGGGGGTGGGGTGGGGCAGGACAGCAAGGGGGAGGATTGGGAAGACAATAG
CAGGCATGCTGGGGATGCGGTGGGCTCTATGGCTTCTGAGGCGGAAAGAACCAGCTGGGGCTCTAGGGGG
TATCCCC
[124 nt withheld, positions 7778-7901]
C
[91 nt withheld, positions 7903-7993]
AGGGTGATGGTTCACGTACCTAGAAGTTCCTATTCCGAAGTTCCTATTCTCTAGAAAGTATAGGAACTTC
CTTGGCCAAAAAGCCTGAACTCACCGCGACGTCTGTCGAGAAGTTTCTGATCGAAAAGTTCGACAGCGTC
TCCGACCTGATGCAGCTCTCGGAGGGCGAAGAATCTCGTGCTTTCAGCTTCGATGTAGGAGGGCGTGGAT
ATGTCCTGCGGGTAAATAGCTGCGCCGATGGTTTCTACAAAGATCGTTATGTTTATCGGCACTTTGCATC
GGCCGCGCTCCCGATTCCGGAAGTGCTTGACATTGGGGAATTCAGCGAGAGCCTGACCTATTGCATCTCC
CGCCGTGCACAGGGTGTCACGTTGCAAGACCTGCCTGAAACCGAACTGCCCGCTGTTCTGCAGCCGGTCG
CGGAGGCCATGGATGCGATCGCTGCGGCCGATCTTAGCCAGACGAGCGGGTTCGGCCCATTCGGACCGCA
AGGAATCGGTCAATACACTACATGGCGTGATTTCATATGCGCGATTGCTGATCCCCATGTGTATCACTGG
CAAACTGTGATGGACGACACCGTCAGTGCGTCCGTCGCGCAGGCTCTCGATGAGCTGATGCTTTGGGCCG
AGGACTGCCCCGAAGTCCGGCACCTCGTGCACGCGGATTTCGGCTCCAACAATGTCCTGACGGACAATGG
CCGCATAACAGCGGTCATTGACTGGAGCGAGGCGATGTTCGGGGATTCCCAATACGAGGTCGCCAACATC
TTCTTCTGGAGGCCGTGGTTGGCTTGTATGGAGCAGCAGACGCGCTACTTCGAGCGGAGGCATCCGGAGC
TTGCAGGATCGCCGCGGCTCCGGGCGTATATGCTCCGCATTGGTCTTGACCAACTCTATCAGAGCTTGGT
TGACGGCAATTTCGATGATGCAGCTTGGGCGCAGGGTCGATGCGACGCAATCGTCCGATCCGGAGCCGGG
ACTGTCGGGCGTACACAAATCGCCCGCAGAAGCGCGGCCGTCTGGACCGATGGCTGTGTAGAAGTACTCG
CCGATAGTGGAAACCGACGCCCCAGCACTCGTCCGAGGGCAAAGGAATAGCACGTACTACGAGATTTCGA
TTCCACCGCCGCCTTCTATGAAAGGTTGGGCTTCGGAATCGTTTTCCGGGACGCCGGCTGGATGATCCTC
CAGCGCGGGGATCTCATGCTGGAGTTCTTCGCCCACCCCAACTTGTTTATTGCAGCTTATAATGGTTACA
AATAAAGCAATAGCATCACAAATTTCACAAATAAAGCATTTTTTTCACTGCATTCTAGTTGTGGTTTGTC
CAAACTCATCAATGTATCTTATCATGTCTGTATACCGTCGACCTCTAGCTAGAGCTTGGCGTAATCATGG
TCATAGCTGTTTCCTGTGTGAAATTGTTATCCGCTCACAATTCCACACAACATACGAGCCGGAAGCATAA
AGTGTAAAGCCTGGGGTGCCTAATGAGTGAGCTAACTCACATTAATTGCGTTGCGCTCACTGCCCGCTTT
CCAGTCGGGAAACCTGTCGTGCCAGCTGCATTAATGAATCGGCCAACGCGCGGG
Features (pLannotate 1.2.2; 24 found; start..end, strand, type, name):
    208..796     -  rep_origin     ori: high-copy-number ColE1/pMB1/pBR322/pUC origin of replication
    967..1827    -  CDS            AmpR: β-lactamase; bla; confers resistance to ampicillin, carbenicillin, and related antibiotics
   1828..1932    -  promoter       AmpR promoter: bla
   1991..2043    -  misc_feature   bom (fragment): basis of mobility region from pBR322
   2198..2577    +  enhancer       CMV enhancer: human cytomegalovirus immediate early enhancer
   2578..2781    +  promoter       CMV promoter: human cytomegalovirus (CMV) immediate early promoter
   2782..2801    +  promoter       tight TRE promoter (fragment): Tet-responsive promoter PTight, consisting of seven tet operator sequences followed by the minimal CMV promoter
   2808..2841    +  promoter       TRE3GV promoter (fragment): 3rd-generation Tet-responsive promoter that can be activated by binding of Tet-On® 3G, optimized for retroviral and lentiviral vectors
   2935..4428    +  CDS            CRY2PHR: N-terminal photolyase homology region of Arabidopsis thaliana cryptochrome 2 binds to CIB1 upon exposure to blue light (Kennedy et al., 2010)
   4462..5166    +  CDS            mCherry: mCherry is a basic (constitutively fluorescent) red fluorescent protein published in 2004, derived from Discosoma sp.. It is reported to be a very rapidly-maturing monomer with low acid sensitivity.
   5251..6738    +  CDS            PLD_STRAT (fragment): Experimental evidence at protein level: Swiss-Prot protein existence level 1. From Streptomyces antibioticus.
   6844..7353    +  CDS            CIBN: N-terminal portion of the CIB1 transcription factor from Arabidopsis thaliana binds to CRY2 (cryptochrome 2) that has absorbed blue light (Kennedy et al., 2010)
   7366..7473    +  CDS            St6gal1 (fragment): SIAT1_RAT - Also known as Siat1. Experimental evidence at protein level: Swiss-Prot protein existence level 1. Transfers sialic acid from CMP-sialic acid to galactose- containing acceptor substrates. From Rattus norvegicus (Rat).
   7508..7732    +  polyA_signal   bGH poly(A) signal: bovine growth hormone polyadenylation signal
   7736..7757    +  promoter       SV40 promoter (fragment): SV40 enhancer and early promoter
   7778..8011    +  rep_origin     f1 ori (fragment) (sequence partly withheld): f1 bacteriophage origin of replication; arrow indicates direction of (+) strand synthesis
   8016..8063    +  protein_bind   FRT: FLP-mediated recombination occurs in the 8-bp core sequence TCTAGAAA (Turan and Bode, 2011). FLP recombinase from the Saccharomyces cerevisiae 2μ plasmid
   8071..9093    +  CDS            HygR: aminoglycoside phosphotransferase from E. coli; aph(4)-Ia; confers resistance to hygromycin
   9103..9228    +  CDS            ble (fragment): BLE_KLEPN - Experimental evidence at protein level: Swiss-Prot protein existence level 1. Binding protein with a strong affinity to the bleomycin family of antibiotics. Binds to CL990; an antimitotic-antibiotic compound. From Klebsiella pneumoniae.
   9223..9344    +  polyA_signal   SV40 poly(A) signal: SV40 polyadenylation signal
   9417..9433    -  protein_bind   lac operator: The lac repressor binds to the lac operator to inhibit transcription in E. coli. This inhibition can be relieved by adding lactose or isopropyl-β-D-thiogalactopyranoside (IPTG). lac repressor encoded by lacI
   9441..9471    -  promoter       lac promoter: promoter for the E. coli lac operon
   9486..9507    -  protein_bind   CAP binding site: CAP binding activates transcription in the presence of cAMP. E. coli catabolite activator protein
   9520..25      -  CDS            lacI (fragment) (across the origin): lac repressor; lacI; The lac repressor binds to the lac operator to inhibit transcription in E. coli. This inhibition can be relieved by adding lactose or isopropyl-β-D-thiogalactopyranoside (IPTG).
