>Addgene plasmid #140057 | Golgi-targeted optodPLD | addgene full sequence | sequence record 275744 | Addgene NGS Result
GACATTGATTATTGACTAGTTATTAATAGTAATCAATTACGGGGTCATTAGTTCATAGCCCATATATGGA
GTTCCGCGTTACATAACTTACGGTAAATGGCCCGCCTGGCTGACCGCCCAACGACCCCCGCCCATTGACG
TCAATAATGACGTATGTTCCCATAGTAACGCCAATAGGGACTTTCCATTGACGTCAATGGGTGGAGTATT
TACGGTAAACTGCCCACTTGGCAGTACATCAAGTGTATCATATGCCAAGTACGCCCCCTATTGACGTCAA
TGACGGTAAATGGCCCGCCTGGCATTATGCCCAGTACATGACCTTATGGGACTTTCCTACTTGGCAGTAC
ATCTACGTATTAGTCATCGCTATTACCATGGTGATGCGGTTTTGGCAGTACATCAATGGGCGTGGATAGC
GGTTTGACTCACGGGGATTTCCAAGTCTCCACCCCATTGACGTCAATGGGAGTTTGTTTTGGCACCAAAA
TCAACGGGACTTTCCAAAATGTCGTAACAACTCCGCCCCATTGACGCAAATGGGCGGTAGGCGTGTACGG
TGGGAGGTCTATATAAGCAGAGCTCTCCCTATCAGTGATAGAGATCTCCCTATCAGTGATAGAGATCGTC
GACGAGCTCGTTTAGTGAACCGTCAGATCGCCTGGAGACGCCATCCACGCTGTTTTGACCTCCATAGAAG
ACACCGGGACCGATCCAGCCTCCGGACTCTAGCGTTTAAACTTAAGCTTGGTACGCCACCATGAAGATGG
ACAAAAAGACTATAGTTTGGTTTAGAAGAGACCTAAGGATTGAGGATAATCCTGCATTAGCAGCAGCTGC
TCACGAAGGATCTGTTTTTCCTGTCTTCATTTGGTGTCCTGAAGAAGAAGGACAGTTTTATCCTGGAAGA
GCTTCAAGATGGTGGATGAAACAATCACTTGCTCACTTATCTCAATCCTTGAAGGCTCTTGGATCTGACC
TCACTTTAATCAAAACCCACAACACGATTTCAGCGATCTTGGATTGTATCCGCGTTACCGGTGCTACAAA
AGTCGTCTTTAACCACCTCTATGATCCTGTTTCGTTAGTTCGGGACCATACCGTAAAGGAGAAGCTGGTG
GAACGTGGGATCTCTGTGCAAAGCTACAATGGAGATCTATTGTATGAACCGTGGGAGATATACTGCGAAA
AGGGCAAACCTTTTACGAGTTTCAATTCTTACTGGAGGAAATGCTTAGATATGTCGATTGAATCCGTTAT
GCTTCCTCCTCCTTGGCGGTTGATGCCAATAACTGCAGCGGCTGAAGCGATTTGGGCGTGTTCGATTGAA
GAACTAGGGCTGGAGAATGAGGCCGAGAAACCGAGCAATGCGTTGTTAACTAGAGCTTGGTCTCCAGGAT
GGAGCAATGCTGATAAGTTACTAAATGAGTTCATCGAGAAGCAGTTGATAGATTATGCAAAGAACAGCAA
GAAAGTTGTTGGGAATTCTACTTCACTACTTTCTCCGTATCTCCATTTCGGGGAAATAAGCGTCAGACAC
GTTTTCCAGTGTGCCCGGATGAAACAAATTATATGGGCAAGAGATAAGAACAGTGAAGGAGAAGAAAGTG
CAGATCTTTTTCTTAGGGGAATCGGTTTAAGAGAGTATTCTCGGTATATATGTTTCAACTTCCCGTTTAC
TCACGAGCAATCGTTGTTGAGTCATCTTCGGTTTTTCCCTTGGGATGCTGATGTTGATAAGTTCAAGGCC
TGGAGACAAGGCAGGACCGGTTATCCGTTGGTGGATGCCGGAATGAGAGAGCTTTGGGCTACCGGATGGA
TGCATAACAGAATAAGAGTGATTGTTTCAAGCTTTGCTGTGAAGTTTCTTCTCCTTCCATGGAAATGGGG
AATGAAGTATTTCTGGGATACACTTTTGGATGCTGATTTGGAATGTGACATCCTTGGCTGGCAGTATATC
TCTGGGAGTATCCCCGATGGCCACGAGCTTGATCGCTTGGACAATCCCGCGTTACAAGGCGCCAAATATG
ACCCAGAAGGTGAGTACATAAGGCAATGGCTTCCCGAGCTTGCGAGATTGCCAACTGAATGGATCCATCA
TCCATGGGACGCTCCTTTAACCGTACTCAAAGCTTCTGGTGTGGAACTCGGAACAAACTATGCGAAACCC
ATTGTAGACATCGACACAGCTCGTGAGCTACTAGCTAAAGCTATTTCAAGAACCCGTGAAGCACAGATCA
TGATCGGAGCAGCAGGTGGAGGCGGTTCAGGCGGAGGTGGCAGCGGCGTGAGCAAGGGCGAGGAGGATAA
CATGGCCATCATCAAGGAGTTCATGCGCTTCAAGGTGCACATGGAGGGCTCCGTGAACGGCCACGAGTTC
GAGATCGAGGGCGAGGGCGAGGGCCGCCCCTACGAGGGCACCCAGACCGCCAAGCTGAAGGTGACCAAGG
GTGGCCCCCTGCCCTTCGCCTGGGACATCCTGTCCCCTCAGTTCATGTACGGCTCCAAGGCCTACGTGAA
GCACCCCGCCGACATCCCCGACTACTTGAAGCTGTCCTTCCCCGAGGGCTTCAAGTGGGAGCGCGTGATG
AACTTCGAGGACGGCGGCGTGGTGACCGTGACCCAGGACTCCTCCCTGCAGGACGGCGAGTTCATCTACA
AGGTGAAGCTGCGCGGCACCAACTTCCCCTCCGACGGCCCCGTAATGCAGAAGAAGACCATGGGCTGGGA
GGCCTCCTCCGAGCGGATGTACCCCGAGGACGGCGCCCTGAAGGGCGAGATCAAGCAGAGGCTGAAGCTG
AAGGACGGCGGCCACTACGACGCTGAGGTCAAGACCACCTACAAGGCCAAGAAGCCCGTGCAGCTGCCCG
GCGCCTACAACGTCAACATCAAGTTGGACATCACCTCCCACAACGAGGACTACACCATCGTGGAACAGTA
CGAACGCGCCGAGGGCCGCCACTCCACCGGCGGCATGGACGAGCTGTACAAGAGATCTCGAAGCGCGGCC
GCGGGAGCAGGAGGAGCAGCTCGAGGCGCAGCAGCGGGAGCAGGAGGAGCAGGTCGATCGGGCGGATCTG
CAGATTCAGCTACACCACATTTGGACGCCGTTGAGCAAACATTGAGGCAAGTGTCCCCAGGCCTGGAGGG
CGATGTATGGGAAAGAACTAGTGGAAATAAATTGGACGGAAGTGCCGCTGATCCCAGTGATTGGTTGTTG
CAAACCCCAGGATGTTGGGGCGATGATAAATGCGCTGACAGAGTTGGGACAAAAAGGTTGCTGGCTAAGA
TGACTGAAAATATAGGGAATGCCACCAGAACCGTAGATATTAGTACACTTGCACCTTTCCCAAACGGCGC
ATTCCAAGACGCTATTGTCGCTGGTTTGAAGGAGTCCGCAGCTAAAGGCAATAAGTTGAAAGTTAGGATA
CTGGTTGGGGCTGCACCCGTCTACCACATGAATGTAATACCTTCCAAGTATAGGGACGAATTGACTGCAA
AACTTGGCAAAGCCGCAGAAAACATAACTTTGAACGTGGCTAGTATGACTACATCAAAAACAGCTTTCTC
CTGGAACGCTAGCAAAATCTTGGTTGTAGACGGGCAAAGTGCCCTTACTGGTGGAATAAATAGCTGGAAG
GATGATTACTTGGATACTACTCATCCAGTGTCTGATGTTGATCTTGCACTGACCGGACCAGCTGCAGGCT
CTGCCGGTAGATACCTTGACACTTTGTGGACATGGACCTGCCAAAACAAGAGTAACATCGCTTCCGTCTG
GTTTGCAGCTTCCGGCAACGCAGGGTGCATGCCCACTATGCATAAAGATACAAACCCCAAGGCATCACCT
GCCACCGGGAATGTCCCAGTAATAGCCGTTGGAGGGTTGGGCGTTGGCATCAAAGATGTGGACCCCAAGT
CCACTTTCAGGCCCGATCTGCCAACAGCTAGCGATACTAAGTGTGTGGTAGGACTTCACGACAATACTAA
CGCCGATAGAGACTATGATACAGTCAACCCAGAAGAGAGTGCCTTGAGAGCTCTTGTTGCTTCAGCAAAA
GGTCACATTGAAATATCTCAGCAGGATTTGAACGCTACATGTCCACCCTTGCCTAGGTATGACATTAGAT
TGTACGATGCCTTGGCTGCTAAAATGGCTGCTGGGGTTAAGGTGAGAATTGTGGTTAGCGACCCAGCCAA
CAGGGGCGCAGTGGGCAGTGGGGGTTACAGCCAAATAAAATCACTTAGTGAAATATCAGACACTTTGAGA
AACAGGCTTGCAAATATCACAGGCGGTCAACAAGCTGCCAAAACTGCAATGTGTAGCAATTTGCAGCTTG
CAACCTTTAGATCCTCCCCCAACGGCAAATGGGCAGACGGGCATCCTTATGCCCAACACCATAAGTTGGT
TTCCGTCGACTCATCCACATTTTATATCGGTTCAAAAAATTTGTACCCATCCTGGCTGCAAGATTTTGGC
TACATAGTGGAATCCCCAGAGGCTGCCAAGCAACTGGATGCCAAATTGCTTGACCCTCAGTGGAAGTACT
CACAGGAGACTGCAACAGTGGATTACGCAAGAGGAATCTGCAACGCTGGAAGCGGCGCTACAAACTTTAG
TCTGCTCAAGCAGGCTGGCGATGTCGAGGAAAACCCAGGTCCCGGTACCATGAATGGAGCTATAGGAGGT
GACCTTTTGCTCAATTTTCCTGACATGTCGGTCCTAGAGCGCCAAAGGGCTCACCTCAAGTACCTCAATC
CCACCTTTGATTCTCCTCTCGCCGGCTTCTTTGCCGATTCTTCAATGATTACCGGCGGCGAGATGGACAG
CTATCTTTCGACTGCCGGTTTGAATCTTCCGATGATGTACGGTGAGACGACGGTGGAAGGTGATTCAAGA
CTCTCAATTTCGCCGGAAACGACGCTTGGGACTGGAAATTTCAAGGCAGCGAAGTTTGATACAGAGACTA
AGGATTGTAATGAGGCGGCGAAGAAGATGACGATGAACAGAGATGACCTAGTAGAAGAAGGAGAAGAAGA
GAAGTCGAAAATAACAGAGCAAAACAATGGGAGCACAAAAAGCATCAAGAAGATGAAACACAAAGCCAAG
AAAGAAGAGAACAATTTCTCTAATGATTCATCTAAAGTGACGAAGGAATTGGAGAAAACGGATTATATTC
ATGTGACCGGTATACATACTAATCTGAAAAAGAAGTTCAGCCTCTTCATCCTGGTCTTCCTGCTCTTCGC
TGTGATCTGCGTTTGGAAGAAGGGCTCTGATTACGAGGCCCTTACACTGTAAGGGCCCGTTTAAACCCGC
TGATCAGCCTCGACTGTGCCTTCTAGTTGCCAGCCATCTGTTGTTTGCCCCTCCCCCGTGCCTTCCTTGA
CCCTGGAAGGTGCCACTCCCACTGTCCTTTCCTAATAAAATGAGGAAATTGCATCGCATTGTCTGAGTAG
GTGTCATTCTATTCTGGGGGGTGGGGTGGGGCAGGACAGCAAGGGGGAGGATTGGGAAGACAATAGCAGG
CATGCTGGGGATGCGGTGGGCTCTATGGCTTCTGAGGCGGAAAGAACCAGCTGGGGCTCTAGGGGGTATC
CCC
[124 nt withheld, positions 5604-5727]
C
[91 nt withheld, positions 5729-5819]
AGGGTGATGGTTCACGTACCTAGAAGTTCCTATTCCGAAGTTCCTATTCTCTAGAAAGTATAGGAACTTC
CTTGGCCAAAAAGCCTGAACTCACCGCGACGTCTGTCGAGAAGTTTCTGATCGAAAAGTTCGACAGCGTC
TCCGACCTGATGCAGCTCTCGGAGGGCGAAGAATCTCGTGCTTTCAGCTTCGATGTAGGAGGGCGTGGAT
ATGTCCTGCGGGTAAATAGCTGCGCCGATGGTTTCTACAAAGATCGTTATGTTTATCGGCACTTTGCATC
GGCCGCGCTCCCGATTCCGGAAGTGCTTGACATTGGGGAATTCAGCGAGAGCCTGACCTATTGCATCTCC
CGCCGTGCACAGGGTGTCACGTTGCAAGACCTGCCTGAAACCGAACTGTCCGCTGTTCTGCAGCCGGTCG
CGGAGGCCATGGATGCGATCGCTGCGGCCGATCTTAGCCAGACGAGCGGGTTCGGCCCATTCGGACCGCA
AGGAATCGGTCAATACACTACATGGCGTGATTTCATATGCGCGATTGCTGATCCCCATGTGTATCACTGG
CAAACTGTGATGGACGACACCGTCAGTGCGTCCGTCGCGCAGGCTCTCGATGAGCTGATGCTTTGGGCCG
AGGACTGCCCCGAAGTCCGGCACCTCGTGCACGCGGATTTCGGCTCCAACAATGTCCTGACGGACAATGG
CCGCATAACAGCGGTCATTGACTGGAGCGAGGCGATGTTCGGGGATTCCCAATACGAGGTCGCCAACATC
TTCTTCTGGAGGCCGTGGTTGGCTTGTATGGAGCAGCAGACGCGCTACTTCGAGCGGAGGCATCCGGAGC
TTGCAGGATCGCCGCGGCTCCGGGCGTATATGCTCCGCATTGGTCTTGACCAACTCTATCAGAGCTTGGT
TGACGGCAATTTCGATGATGCAGCTTGGGCGCAGGGTCGATGCGACGCAATCGTCCGATCCGGAGCCGGG
ACTGTCGGGCGTACACAAATCGCCCGCAGAAGCGCGGCCGTCTGGACCGATGGCTGTGTAGAAGTACTCG
CCGATAGTGGAAACCGACGCCCCAGCACTCGTCCGAGGGCAAAGGAATAGCACGTACTACGAGATTTCGA
TTCCACCGCCGCCTTCTATGAAAGGTTGGGCTTCGGAATCGTTTTCCGGGACGCCGGCTGGATGATCCTC
CAGCGCGGGGATCTCATGCTGGAGTTCTTCGCCCACCCCAACTTGTTTATTGCAGCTTATAATGGTTACA
AATAAAGCAATAGCATCACAAATTTCACAAATAAAGCATTTTTTTCACTGCATTCTAGTTGTGGTTTGTC
CAAACTCATCAATGTATCTTATCATGTCTGTATACCGTCGACCTCTAGCTAGAGCTTGGCGTAATCATGG
TCATAGCTGTTTCCTGTGTGAAATTGTTATCCGCTCACAATTCCACACAACATACGAGCCGGAAGCATAA
AGTGTAAAGCCTGGGGTGCCTAATGAGTGAGCTAACTCACATTAATTGCGTTGCGCTCACTGCCCGCTTT
CCAGTCGGGAAACCTGTCGTGCCAGCTGCATTAATGAATCGGCCAACGCGCGGGGAGAGGCGGTTTGCGT
ATTGGGCGCTCTTCCGCTTCCTCGCTCACTGACTCGCTGCGCTCGGTCGTTCGGCTGCGGCGAGCGGTAT
CAGCTCACTCAAAGGCGGTAATACGGTTATCCACAGAATCAGGGGATAACGCAGGAAAGAACATGTGAGC
AAAAGGCCAGCAAAAGGCCAGGAACCGTAAAAAGGCCGCGTTGCTGGCGTTTTTCCATAGGCTCCGCCCC
CCTGACGAGCATCACAAAAATCGACGCTCAAGTCAGAGGTGGCGAAACCCGACAGGACTATAAAGATACC
AGGCGTTTCCCCCTGGAAGCTCCCTCGTGCGCTCTCCTGTTCCGACCCTGCCGCTTACCGGATACCTGTC
CGCCTTTCTCCCTTCGGGAAGCGTGGCGCTTTCTCATAGCTCACGCTGTAGGTATCTCAGTTCGGTGTAG
GTCGTTCGCTCCAAGCTGGGCTGTGTGCACGAACCCCCCGTTCAGCCCGACCGCTGCGCCTTATCCGGTA
ACTATCGTCTTGAGTCCAACCCGGTAAGACACGACTTATCGCCACTGGCAGCAGCCACTGGTAACAGGAT
TAGCAGAGCGAGGTATGTAGGCGGTGCTACAGAGTTCTTGAAGTGGTGGCCTAACTACGGCTACACTAGA
AGAACAGTATTTGGTATCTGCGCTCTGCTGAAGCCAGTTACCTTCGGAAAAAGAGTTGGTAGCTCTTGAT
CCGGCAAACAAACCACCGCTGGTAGCGGTGGTTTTTTTGTTTGCAAGCAGCAGATTACGCGCAGAAAAAA
AGGATCTCAAGAAGATCCTTTGATCTTTTCTACGGGGTCTGACGCTCAGTGGAACGAAAACTCACGTTAA
GGGATTTTGGTCATGAGATTATCAAAAAGGATCTTCACCTAGATCCTTTTAAATTAAAAATGAAGTTTTA
AATCAATCTAAAGTATATATGAGTAAACTTGGTCTGACAGTTACCAATGCTTAATCAGTGAGGCACCTAT
CTCAGCGATCTGTCTATTTCGTTCATCCATAGTTGCCTGACTCCCCGTCGTGTAGATAACTACGATACGG
GAGGGCTTACCATCTGGCCCCAGTGCTGCAATGATACCGCGAGACCCACGCTCACCGGCTCCAGATTTAT
CAGCAATAAACCAGCCAGCCGGAAGGGCCGAGCGCAGAAGTGGTCCTGCAACTTTATCCGCCTCCATCCA
GTCTATTAATTGTTGCCGGGAAGCTAGAGTAAGTAGTTCGCCAGTTAATAGTTTGCGCAACGTTGTTGCC
ATTGCTACAGGCATCGTGGTGTCACGCTCGTCGTTTGGTATGGCTTCATTCAGCTCCGGTTCCCAACGAT
CAAGGCGAGTTACATGATCCCCCATGTTGTGCAAAAAAGCGGTTAGCTCCTTCGGTCCTCCGATCGTTGT
CAGAAGTAAGTTGGCCGCAGTGTTATCACTCATGGTTATGGCAGCACTGCATAATTCTCTTACTGTCATG
CCATCCGTAAGATGCTTTTCTGTGACTGGTGAGTACTCAACCAAGTCATTCTGAGAATAGTGTATGCGGC
GACCGAGTTGCTCTTGCCCGGCGTCAATACGGGATAATACCGCGCCACATAGCAGAACTTTAAAAGTGCT
CATCATTGGAAAACGTTCTTCGGGGCGAAAACTCTCAAGGATCTTACCGCTGTTGAGATCCAGTTCGATG
TAACCCACTCGTGCACCCAACTGATCTTCAGCATCTTTTACTTTCACCAGCGTTTCTGGGTGAGCAAAAA
CAGGAAGGCAAAATGCCGCAAAAAAGGGAATAAGGGCGACACGGAAATGTTGAATACTCATACTCTTCCT
TTTTCAATATTATTGAAGCATTTATCAGGGTTATTGTCTCATGAGCGGATACATATTTGAATGTATTTAG
AAAAATAAACAAATAGGGGTTCCGCGCACATTTCCCCGAAAAGTGCCACCTGACGTCGACGGATCGGGAG
ATCTCCCGATCCCCTATGGTGCACTCTCAGTACAATCTGCTCTGATGCCGCATAGTTAAGCCAGTATCTG
CTCCCTGCTTGTGTGTTGGAGGTCGCTGAGTAGTGCGCGAGCAAAATTTAAGCTACAACAAGGCAAGGCT
TGACCGACAATTGCATGAAGAATCTGCTTAGGGTTAGGCGTTTTGCGCTGCTTCGCGATGTACGGGCCAG
ATATACGCGTT
Features (pLannotate 1.2.2; 25 found; start..end, strand, type, name):
      1..380     +  enhancer       CMV enhancer: human cytomegalovirus immediate early enhancer
    381..584     +  promoter       CMV promoter: human cytomegalovirus (CMV) immediate early promoter
    586..605     +  promoter       PLtetO-1 promoter (fragment): modified phage lambda PL promoter with tet operator sites (Lutz and Bujard, 1997)
    607..626     +  promoter       PLtetO-1 promoter (fragment): modified phage lambda PL promoter with tet operator sites (Lutz and Bujard, 1997)
    634..667     +  promoter       TRE3GV promoter (fragment): 3rd-generation Tet-responsive promoter that can be activated by binding of Tet-On® 3G, optimized for retroviral and lentiviral vectors
    761..2254    +  CDS            CRY2PHR: N-terminal photolyase homology region of Arabidopsis thaliana cryptochrome 2 binds to CIB1 upon exposure to blue light (Kennedy et al., 2010)
   2288..2992    +  CDS            mCherry: mCherry is a basic (constitutively fluorescent) red fluorescent protein published in 2004, derived from Discosoma sp.. It is reported to be a very rapidly-maturing monomer with low acid sensitivity.
   3077..4564    +  CDS            PLD_STRAT (fragment): Experimental evidence at protein level: Swiss-Prot protein existence level 1. From Streptomyces antibioticus.
   4670..5179    +  CDS            CIBN: N-terminal portion of the CIB1 transcription factor from Arabidopsis thaliana binds to CRY2 (cryptochrome 2) that has absorbed blue light (Kennedy et al., 2010)
   5192..5299    +  CDS            St6gal1 (fragment): SIAT1_RAT - Also known as Siat1. Experimental evidence at protein level: Swiss-Prot protein existence level 1. Transfers sialic acid from CMP-sialic acid to galactose- containing acceptor substrates. From Rattus norvegicus (Rat).
   5334..5558    +  polyA_signal   bGH poly(A) signal: bovine growth hormone polyadenylation signal
   5562..5583    +  promoter       SV40 promoter (fragment): SV40 enhancer and early promoter
   5604..5837    +  rep_origin     f1 ori (fragment) (sequence partly withheld): f1 bacteriophage origin of replication; arrow indicates direction of (+) strand synthesis
   5842..5889    +  protein_bind   FRT: FLP-mediated recombination occurs in the 8-bp core sequence TCTAGAAA (Turan and Bode, 2011). FLP recombinase from the Saccharomyces cerevisiae 2μ plasmid
   5897..6919    +  CDS            HygR: aminoglycoside phosphotransferase from E. coli; aph(4)-Ia; confers resistance to hygromycin
   6929..7054    +  CDS            ble (fragment): BLE_KLEPN - Experimental evidence at protein level: Swiss-Prot protein existence level 1. Binding protein with a strong affinity to the bleomycin family of antibiotics. Binds to CL990; an antimitotic-antibiotic compound. From Klebsiella pneumoniae.
   7049..7170    +  polyA_signal   SV40 poly(A) signal: SV40 polyadenylation signal
   7243..7259    -  protein_bind   lac operator: The lac repressor binds to the lac operator to inhibit transcription in E. coli. This inhibition can be relieved by adding lactose or isopropyl-β-D-thiogalactopyranoside (IPTG). lac repressor encoded by lacI
   7267..7297    -  promoter       lac promoter: promoter for the E. coli lac operon
   7312..7333    -  protein_bind   CAP binding site: CAP binding activates transcription in the presence of cAMP. E. coli catabolite activator protein
   7346..7438    -  CDS            lacI (fragment): lac repressor; lacI; The lac repressor binds to the lac operator to inhibit transcription in E. coli. This inhibition can be relieved by adding lactose or isopropyl-β-D-thiogalactopyranoside (IPTG).
   7621..8209    -  rep_origin     ori: high-copy-number ColE1/pMB1/pBR322/pUC origin of replication
   8380..9240    -  CDS            AmpR: β-lactamase; bla; confers resistance to ampicillin, carbenicillin, and related antibiotics
   9241..9345    -  promoter       AmpR promoter: bla
   9404..9456    -  misc_feature   bom (fragment): basis of mobility region from pBR322
