[The description below was written by a language model from this plasmid's Addgene catalogue record and pLannotate feature annotations shown in this document.]
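Description:
Golgi-targeted optodPLD is a mammalian expression plasmid of about 9.6 kb built on the pcDNA5/FRT/TO backbone. It is propagated in E. coli at high copy through a ColE1/pUC-type origin with ampicillin selection. The backbone carries an FRT site placed directly upstream of a hygromycin resistance coding sequence and an SV40 polyadenylation signal. In this arrangement, FLP-mediated integration into a compatible genomic FRT landing site is generally what places the marker under a promoter and allows hygromycin selection of stable lines. Expression of the payload is driven by the CMV enhancer and promoter followed by tet operator sequences, so transcription can be repressed in Tet repressor-expressing cells and induced with tetracycline, and is constitutive in cells lacking the repressor. A bGH polyadenylation signal terminates the transcript.

The single open reading frame encodes CRY2PHR fused to mCherry and a Streptomyces sp. PMF phospholipase D. This is followed by a P2A self-cleaving peptide, which is listed in the catalogue but not annotated in the feature tables, and then by CIBN fused to a short transmembrane fragment of rat sialyltransferase (St6gal1). The P2A yields two proteins from one transcript: a Golgi-anchored CIBN bait and a soluble, red-fluorescent CRY2-PLD. Blue light induces CRY2–CIBN binding, recruiting the enzyme to Golgi membranes. Here the PLD carries the H170A mutation and is catalytically dead. The construct is therefore presumably a negative control for light-driven recruitment without phosphatidic acid production, in studies of spatiotemporal phosphatidic acid signaling. The depositor sequence and the repository's sequencing result differ slightly in length (9,587 versus 9,610 nt) but show the same feature organization.
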