Addgene plasmid #140057: Golgi-targeted optodPLD
Purpose: Encodes CRY2-mCherry-dPLD-P2A-CIBN-Sialyltransferase(TM) for mammalian expression
Depositing lab: Jeremy Baskin. Depositing organization: Cornell University. Publication: Spatiotemporal control of phosphatidic acid signaling with optogenetic, engineered phospholipase Ds. Tei R, Baskin JM. J Cell Biol. 2020 Mar 2;219(3). pii: 133675. doi: 10.1083/jcb.201907013. PubMed 31999306.
Backbone
  Vector backbone: pCDNA5/FRT/TO
  Backbone manufacturer: Thermo Fisher Scientific
  Backbone size w/o insert (bp): 5137
  Total vector size (bp): 9587
  Vector type: Mammalian Expression
  Selectable markers: Hygromycin
Growth in bacteria
  Bacterial resistance: Ampicillin, 100 μg/mL
  Growth temperature: 37°C
  Growth strain: DH5alpha
  Copy number: High Copy
Gene/Insert
  Gene/Insert name: Phospholipase D
  Species: Streptomyces sp. PMF
  Insert size (bp): 1518
  Mutation: H170A (catalytic dead)
  GenBank ID: UniProtKB P84147
  Tag / fusion protein: CRY2 (N terminal on insert); mCherry (N terminal on insert); P2A (C terminal on insert); CIBN (C terminal on insert); Sialyltransferase(TM) (C terminal on insert)
Terms and licenses: Academic/Nonprofit Terms; Industry Terms: Not Available to Industry
How to cite: Golgi-targeted optodPLD was a gift from Jeremy Baskin (Addgene plasmid # 140057 ; http://n2t.net/addgene:140057 ; RRID:Addgene_140057)
